>Addgene plasmid #222001 | TL1 alphaDdCBE 2 (left, DddA11-C) | addgene full sequence | sequence record 438748 | Addgene NGS Result
GCACATTTCCCCGAAAAGTGCCACCTGACGTCGACGGATCGGGAGATCTCCCGATCCCCTATGGTGCACT
CTCAGTACAATCTGCTCTGATGCCGCATAGTTAAGCCAGTATCTGCTCCCTGCTTGTGTGTTGGAGGTCG
CTGAGTAGTGCGCGAGCAAAATTTAAGCTACAACAAGGCAAGGCTTGACCGACAATTGCATGAAGAATCT
GCTTAGGGTTAGGCGTTTTGCGCTGCTTCGCGATGTACGGGCCAGATATACGCGTTGACATTGATTATTG
ACTAGTTATTAATAGTAATCAATTACGGGGTCATTAGTTCATAGCCCATATATGGAGTTCCGCGTTACAT
AACTTACGGTAAATGGCCCGCCTGGCTGACCGCCCAACGACCCCCGCCCATTGACGTCAATAATGACGTA
TGTTCCCATAGTAACGCCAATAGGGACTTTCCATTGACGTCAATGGGTGGAGTATTTACGGTAAACTGCC
CACTTGGCAGTACATCAAGTGTATCATATGCCAAGTACGCCCCCTATTGACGTCAATGACGGTAAATGGC
CCGCCTGGCATTATGCCCAGTACATGACCTTATGGGACTTTCCTACTTGGCAGTACATCTACGTATTAGT
CATCGCTATTACCATGGTGATGCGGTTTTGGCAGTACATCAATGGGCGTGGATAGCGGTTTGACTCACGG
GGATTTCCAAGTCTCCACCCCATTGACGTCAATGGGAGTTTGTTTTGGCACCAAAATCAACGGGACTTTC
CAAAATGTCGTAACAACTCCGCCCCATTGACGCAAATGGGCGGTAGGCGTGTACGGTGGGAGGTCTATAT
AAGCAGAGCTCTCTGGCTAACTAGAGAACCCACTGCTTACTGGCTTATCGAAATTAATACGACTCACTAT
AGGGAGACCCAAGCTGGCTAGCACCATGGCCTCCGTTCTGACCCCGCTGCTGCTGCGTGGCCTGACCGGC
TCCGCTCGTCGTCTGCCAGTTCCGCGTGCGAAAATCCATTCCCTGGACTACAAAGACCATGACGGTGATT
ATAAAGATCATGACATCGATTACAAGGATGACGATGACAAGATGGACATCGCGGATCTGCGTACCCTGGG
TTACAGCCAGCAGCAGCAGGAGAAGATCAAGCCAAAGGTGCGCAGCACCGTGGCCCAGCACCATGAAGCT
CTGGTGGGTCACGGCTTCACCCACGCGCACATCGTGGCTCTGAGCCAGCACCCAGCCGCGCTGGGTACCG
TGGCCGTGAAATATCAGGACATGATTGCTGCCCTGCCAGAGGCTACCCATGAAGCGATTGTGGGTGTGGG
CAAGAGAGGAGCCGGTGCTCGTGCGCTGGAGGCCCTGCTGACCGTGGCCGGTGAACTGCGTGGCCCGCCG
CTGCAGCTGGATACCGGCCAGCTGCTGAAAATCGCGAAACGTGGCGGTGTGACCGCTGTGGAAGCTGTGC
ATGCCTGGCGTAATGCTCTGACCGGTGCCCCCCTGAACCTGACCCCGGACCAAGTGGTGGCTATCGCCAG
CAACAATGGCGGCAAGCAAGCGCTCGAAACGGTGCAGCGGCTGTTGCCGGTGCTGTGCCAGGACCATGGC
CTGACCCCGGACCAAGTGGTGGCTATCGCCAGCAACAATGGCGGCAAGCAAGCGCTCGAAACGGTGCAGC
GGCTGTTGCCGGTGCTGTGCCAGGACCATGGCCTGACCCCGGACCAAGTGGTGGCTATCGCCAGCAACAA
TGGCGGCAAGCAAGCGCTCGAAACGGTGCAGCGGCTGTTGCCGGTGCTGTGCCAGGACCATGGCCTGACC
CCGGACCAAGTGGTGGCTATCGCCAGCAACGGTGGCGGCAAGCAAGCGCTCGAAACGGTGCAGCGGCTGT
TGCCGGTGCTGTGCCAGGACCATGGCCTGACCCCGGACCAAGTGGTGGCTATCGCCAGCAACGGTGGCGG
CAAGCAAGCGCTCGAAACGGTGCAGCGGCTGTTGCCGGTGCTGTGCCAGGACCATGGCCTGACCCCGGAC
CAAGTGGTGGCTATCGCCAGCAACGGTGGCGGCAAGCAAGCGCTCGAAACGGTGCAGCGGCTGTTGCCGG
TGCTGTGCCAGGACCATGGCCTGACCCCGGACCAAGTGGTGGCTATCGCCAGCAACAATGGCGGCAAGCA
AGCGCTCGAAACGGTGCAGCGGCTGTTGCCGGTGCTGTGCCAGGACCATGGCCTCACACCCGATCAGGTC
GTGGCTATCGCCAGCAACGGTGGCGGCAAGCAAGCGCTCGAAACGGTGCAGCGGCTGTTGCCGGTGCTGT
GCCAGGACCATGGCCTGACCCCGGACCAAGTGGTGGCTATCGCCAGCAACGGTGGCGGCAAGCAAGCGCT
CGAAACGGTGCAGCGGCTGTTGCCGGTGCTGTGCCAGGACCATGGCCTGACCCCGGACCAAGTGGTGGCT
ATCGCCAGCAACATTGGCGGCAAGCAAGCGCTCGAAACGGTGCAGCGGCTGTTGCCGGTGCTGTGCCAGG
ACCATGGCCTGACCCCGGACCAAGTGGTGGCTATCGCCAGCAACATTGGCGGCAAGCAAGCGCTCGAAAC
GGTGCAGCGGCTGTTGCCGGTGCTGTGCCAGGACCATGGCCTGACCCCGGACCAAGTGGTGGCTATCGCC
AGCAACAATGGCGGCAAGCAAGCGCTCGAAACGGTGCAGCGGCTGTTGCCGGTGCTGTGCCAGGACCATG
GCCTGACCCCGGACCAAGTGGTGGCTATCGCCAGCAACATTGGCGGCAAGCAAGCGCTCGAAACGGTGCA
GCGGCTGTTGCCGGTGCTGTGCCAGGACCATGGCCTGACCCCGGACCAAGTGGTGGCTATCGCCAGCAAC
GGTGGCGGCAAGCAAGCGCTCGAAACGGTGCAGCGGCTGTTGCCGGTGCTGTGCCAGGACCATGGCCTGA
CCCCGGACCAAGTGGTGGCTATCGCCAGCAACAATGGCGGCAAGCAAGCGCTCGAAAGCATTGTGGCCCA
GCTGAGCCGGCCTGATCCGGCGTTGGCCGCGTTGACCAACGATCACCTGGTGGCCCTGGCCTGCCTGGGC
GGTCGTCCGGCCCTGGATGCGGTGAAGAAAGGCCTGGGTGGATCCGCCATTCCAGTGAAGCGCGGCGCTA
CCGGTGAAACCAAAGTGTTTATCGGTAACAGCAACAGCCCGAAGAGCCCGACCAAAGGCGGTTGCTCTGG
CGGCTCAACTAATCTGAGCGACATCATTGAGAAGGAGACTGGGAAACAGCTGGTCATTCAGGAGTCCATC
CTGATGCTGCCTGAGGAGGTGGAGGAAGTGATCGGCAACAAGCCAGAGTCTGACATCCTGGTGCACACCG
CCTACGACGAGTCCACAGATGAGAATGTGATGCTGCTGACCTCTGACGCCCCCGAGTATAAGCCTTGGGC
CCTGGTCATCCAGGATTCTAACGGCGAGAATAAGATCAAGATGCTGTGATAAGGGGTCTTTGTCCTCTGT
ACTGTCTCTCTCCTTGCCCCTAACCCAAAAAGCTTCATTTTTCTGTGTAGGCTGCACAAGAGCCTTGATT
GAAGATATATTCTTTCTGAACAGTATTTAAGGTTTCCAATAAAATGTACACCCCTCAGAACTTCTGAGGC
GGAAAGAACCAGCTGGGGCTCTAGGGGGTATCCCC
[124 nt withheld, positions 3676-3799]
C
[91 nt withheld, positions 3801-3891]
A
[49 nt withheld, positions 3893-3941]
CCTTTGACGTTGGAGTCCACGTTCTTT
[37 nt withheld, positions 3969-4005]
ACCCTATCTCGGTCTATTCTTTTGATTTATAAGGGATTTTGCCGATTTCGGCCTATTGGTTAAAAAATGA
GCTGATTTAACAAAAATTTAACGCGAATTAATTCTGTGGAATGTGTGTCAGTTAGGGTGTGGAAAGTCCC
CAGGCTCCCCAGCAGGCAGAAGTATGCAAAGCATGCATCTCAATTAGTCAGCAACCAGGTGTGGAAAGTC
CCCAGGCTCCCCAGCAGGCAGAAGTATGCAAAGCATGCATCTCAATTAGTCAGCAACCATAGTCCCGCCC
CTAACTCCGCCCATCCCGCCCCTAACTCCGCCCAGTTCCGCCCATTCTCCGCCCCATGGCTGACTAATTT
TTTTTATTTATGCAGAGGCCGAGGCCGCCTCTGCCTCTGAGCTATTCCAGAAGTAGTGAGGAGGCTTTTT
TGGAGGCCTAGGCTTTTGCAAAAAGCTCCCGGGAGCTTGTATATCCATTTTCGGATCTGATCAGCACGTG
TTGACAATTAATCATCGGCATAGTATATCGGCATAGTATAATACGACAAGGTGAGGAACTAAACCATGGC
CAAGCCTTTGTCTCAAGAAGAATCCACCCTCATTGAAAGAGCAACGGCTACAATCAACAGCATCCCCATC
TCTGAAGACTACAGCGTCGCCAGCGCAGCTCTCTCTAGCGACGGCCGCATCTTCACTGGTGTCAATGTAT
ATCATTTTACTGGGGGACCTTGTGCAGAACTCGTGGTGCTGGGCACTGCTGCTGCTGCGGCAGCTGGCAA
CCTGACTTGTATCGTCGCGATCGGAAATGAGAACAGGGGCATCTTGAGCCCCTGCGGACGGTGCCGACAG
GTGCTTCTCGATCTGCATCCTGGGATCAAAGCCATAGTGAAGGACAGTGATGGACAGCCGACGGCAGTTG
GGATTCGTGAATTGCTGCCCTCTGGTTATGTGTGGGAGGGCTAAGCACTTCGTGGCCGAGGAGCAGGACT
GACACGTGCTACGAGATTTCGATTCCACCGCCGCCTTCTATGAAAGGTTGGGCTTCGGAATCGTTTTCCG
GGACGCCGGCTGGATGATCCTCCAGCGCGGGGATCTCATGCTGGAGTTCTTCGCCCACCCCAACTTGTTT
ATTGCAGCTTATAATGGTTACAAATAAAGCAATAGCATCACAAATTTCACAAATAAAGCATTTTTTTCAC
TGCATTCTAGTTGTGGTTTGTCCAAACTCATCAATGTATCTTATCATGTCTGTATACCGTCGACCTCTAG
CTAGAGCTTGGCGTAATCATGGTCATAGCTGTTTCCTGTGTGAAATTGTTATCCGCTCACAATTCCACAC
AACATACGAGCCGGAAGCATAAAGTGTAAAGCCTGGGGTGCCTAATGAGTGAGCTAACTCACATTAATTG
CGTTGCGCTCACTGCCCGCTTTCCAGTCGGGAAACCTGTCGTGCCAGCTGCATTAATGAATCGGCCAACG
CGCGGGGAGAGGCGGTTTGCGTATTGGGCGCTCTTCCGCTTCCTCGCTCACTGACTCGCTGCGCTCGGTC
GTTCGGCTGCGGCGAGCGGTATCAGCTCACTCAAAGGCGGTAATACGGTTATCCACAGAATCAGGGGATA
ACGCAGGAAAGAACATGTGAGCAAAAGGCCAGCAAAAGGCCAGGAACCGTAAAAAGGCCGCGTTGCTGGC
GTTTTTCCATAGGCTCCGCCCCCCTGACGAGCATCACAAAAATCGACGCTCAAGTCAGAGGTGGCGAAAC
CCGACAGGACTATAAAGATACCAGGCGTTTCCCCCTGGAAGCTCCCTCGTGCGCTCTCCTGTTCCGACCC
TGCCGCTTACCGGATACCTGTCCGCCTTTCTCCCTTCGGGAAGCGTGGCGCTTTCTCATAGCTCACGCTG
TAGGTATCTCAGTTCGGTGTAGGTCGTTCGCTCCAAGCTGGGCTGTGTGCACGAACCCCCCGTTCAGCCC
GACCGCTGCGCCTTATCCGGTAACTATCGTCTTGAGTCCAACCCGGTAAGACACGACTTATCGCCACTGG
CAGCAGCCACTGGTAACAGGATTAGCAGAGCGAGGTATGTAGGCGGTGCTACAGAGTTCTTGAAGTGGTG
GCCTAACTACGGCTACACTAGAAGAACAGTATTTGGTATCTGCGCTCTGCTGAAGCCAGTTACCTTCGGA
AAAAGAGTTGGTAGCTCTTGATCCGGCAAACAAACCACCGCTGGTAGCGGTGGTTTTTTTGTTTGCAAGC
AGCAGATTACGCGCAGAAAAAAAGGATCTCAAGAAGATCCTTTGATCTTTTCTACGGGGTCTGACGCTCA
GTGGAACGAAAACTCACGTTAAGGGATTTTGGTCATGAGATTATCAAAAAGGATCTTCACCTAGATCCTT
TTAAATTAAAAATGAAGTTTTAAATCAATCTAAAGTATATATGAGTAAACTTGGTCTGACAGTTACCAAT
GTTTAATCAGTGAGGCACCTATCTCAGCGATCTGTCTATTTCGTTCATCCATAGTTGCCTGACTCCCCGT
CGTGTAGATAACTACGATACGGGAGGGCTTACCATCTGGCCCCAGTGCTGCAATGATACCGCGAGACCCA
CGCTCACCGGCTCCAGATTTATCAGCAATAAACCAGCCAGCCGGAAGGGCCGAGCGCAGAAGTGGTCCTG
CAACTTTATCCGCCTCCATCCAGTCTATTAATTGTTGCCGGGAAGCTAGAGTAAGTAGTTCGCCAGTTAA
TAGTTTGCGCAACGTTGTTGCCATTGCTACAGGCATCGTGGTGTCACGCTCGTCGTTTGGTATGGCTTCA
TTCAGCTCCGGTTCCCAACGATCAAGGCGAGTTACATGATCCCCCATGTTGTGCAAAAAAGCGGTTAGCT
CCTTCGGTCCTCCGATCGTTGTCAGAAGTAAGTTGGCCGCAGTGTTATCACTCATGGTTATGGCAGCACT
GCATAATTCTCTTACTGTCATGCCATCCGTAAGATGCTTTTCTGTGACTGGTGAGTACTCAACCAAGTCA
TTCTGAGAATAGTGTATGCGGCGACCGAGTTGCTCTTGCCCGGCGTCAATACGGGATAATACCGCGCCAC
ATAGCAGAACTTTAAAAGTGCTCATCATTGGAAAACGTTCTTCGGGGCGAAAACTCTCAAGGATCTTACC
GCTGTTGAGATCCAGTTCGATGTAACCCACTCGTGCACCCAACTGATCTTCAGCATCTTTTACTTTCACC
AGCGTTTCTGGGTGAGCAAAAACAGGAAGGCAAAATGCCGCAAAAAAGGGAATAAGGGCGACACGGAAAT
GTTGAATACTCATACTCTTCCTTTTTCAATATTATTGAAGCATTTATCAGGGTTATTGTCTCATGAGCGG
ATACATATTTGAATGTATTTAGAAAAATAAACAAATAGGGGTTCCGC
Features (pLannotate 1.2.2; 25 found; start..end, strand, type, name):
     60..112     -  misc_feature   bom (fragment): basis of mobility region from pBR322
    267..646     +  enhancer       CMV enhancer: human cytomegalovirus immediate early enhancer
    647..850     +  promoter       CMV promoter: human cytomegalovirus (CMV) immediate early promoter
    846..879     +  LTR            5' LTR (truncated) (fragment): truncated 5' long terminal repeat (LTR) from HIV-1
    895..913     +  promoter       T7 promoter: promoter for bacteriophage T7 RNA polymerase
    942..1025    +  CDS            COX8A (fragment): COX8A_HUMAN - Also known as COX8, COX8L. Experimental evidence at protein level: Swiss-Prot protein existence level 1. Component of the cytochrome c oxidase, the last enzyme in the mitochondrial electron transport chain which drives oxidative phosphorylation. The respiratory chain contains 3 multisubunit complexes succinate dehydrogenase (complex II, CII), ubiquinol- cytochrome c oxidoreductase (cytochrome b-c1 complex, complex III, CIII) and cytochrome c oxidase (complex IV, CIV), that cooperate to transfer electrons derived from NADH and succinate to molecular oxygen, creating an electrochem
   1026..1091    +  CDS            3xFLAG: three tandem FLAG® epitope tags, followed by an enterokinase cleavage site
   1104..1610    +  CDS            avrBs3 (fragment): AVRB3_XANEU - Experimental evidence at protein level: Swiss-Prot protein existence level 1. Avirulence protein. Acts as a transcription factor in C.annuum plants. In susceptible plants lacking the Bs3 resistance gene induces expression of a number of genes, including genes homologous to a family of auxin-induced genes, alpha-expansin genes, pectate lyase, anthocyanidin glucoside rhamnosyl transferase and at least one transcription factor, UPA20. Their expression leads to plant hypertrophy in mesophyll cells, probably mainly mediated by UPA20 (PubMed:17962565). In resistant plants induces the h
   2997..3143    +  CDS            avrBs3 (fragment): AVRB3_XANEU - Experimental evidence at protein level: Swiss-Prot protein existence level 1. Avirulence protein. Acts as a transcription factor in C.annuum plants. In susceptible plants lacking the Bs3 resistance gene induces expression of a number of genes, including genes homologous to a family of auxin-induced genes, alpha-expansin genes, pectate lyase, anthocyanidin glucoside rhamnosyl transferase and at least one transcription factor, UPA20. Their expression leads to plant hypertrophy in mesophyll cells, probably mainly mediated by UPA20 (PubMed:17962565). In resistant plants induces the h
   3228..3476    +  CDS            UGI: UNGI_BPPB2 - Experimental evidence at protein level: Swiss-Prot protein existence level 1. This protein binds specifically and reversibly to the host uracil-DNA glycosylase, preventing removal of uracil residues from PBS2 DNA by the host uracil-excision repair system. From Bacillus phage PBS2 (Bacteriophage PBS2).
   3634..3655    +  promoter       SV40 promoter (fragment): SV40 enhancer and early promoter
   3676..4104    +  rep_origin     f1 ori (sequence partly withheld): f1 bacteriophage origin of replication; arrow indicates direction of (+) strand synthesis
   4118..4447    +  promoter       SV40 promoter: SV40 enhancer and early promoter
   4495..4542    +  promoter       EM7 promoter: synthetic bacterial promoter&nbsp
   4561..4959    +  CDS            BSD: blasticidin S deaminase; Aspergillus terreus BSD; confers resistance to blasticidin
   4960..4987    +  CDS            BleoR (fragment): antibiotic-binding protein; Sh ble from Streptoalloteichus hindustanus; confers resistance to bleomycin, phleomycin, and Zeocin™
   4997..5122    +  CDS            ble (fragment): BLE_KLEPN - Experimental evidence at protein level: Swiss-Prot protein existence level 1. Binding protein with a strong affinity to the bleomycin family of antibiotics. Binds to CL990; an antimitotic-antibiotic compound. From Klebsiella pneumoniae.
   5117..5238    +  polyA_signal   SV40 poly(A) signal: SV40 polyadenylation signal
   5311..5327    -  protein_bind   lac operator: The lac repressor binds to the lac operator to inhibit transcription in E. coli. This inhibition can be relieved by adding lactose or isopropyl-β-D-thiogalactopyranoside (IPTG). lac repressor encoded by lacI
   5335..5365    -  promoter       lac promoter: promoter for the E. coli lac operon
   5380..5401    -  protein_bind   CAP binding site: CAP binding activates transcription in the presence of cAMP. E. coli catabolite activator protein
   5414..5506    -  CDS            lacI (fragment): lac repressor; lacI; The lac repressor binds to the lac operator to inhibit transcription in E. coli. This inhibition can be relieved by adding lactose or isopropyl-β-D-thiogalactopyranoside (IPTG).
   5689..6277    -  rep_origin     ori: high-copy-number ColE1/pMB1/pBR322/pUC origin of replication
   6448..7308    -  CDS            AmpR: β-lactamase; bla; confers resistance to ampicillin, carbenicillin, and related antibiotics
   7309..1       -  promoter       AmpR promoter (across the origin): bla
