[The description below was written by a language model from this plasmid's Addgene catalogue record and pLannotate feature annotations shown in this document.]
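Description:
TL1 alphaDdCBE 2 (left, DddA11-C) is a 7.4 kb mammalian expression plasmid on a pCMV backbone that encodes one arm (the "left" half) of a TALE-based mitochondrial cytosine base editor. It is maintained in E. coli through a high-copy ColE1/pUC-type origin with ampicillin resistance, and also carries an f1 origin. For selection in mammalian cells, an SV40 promoter (with a bacterial EM7 promoter downstream) drives blasticidin S deaminase, followed by an SV40 polyadenylation signal. Short bleomycin-resistance fragments annotated after BSD appear to be backbone remnants.

The payload is a synthetic fusion protein expressed from the CMV enhancer/promoter, with a T7 promoter just upstream of the coding region. It begins with the COX8A mitochondrial targeting sequence, which directs import into the mitochondrial matrix, followed by a 3xFLAG epitope for detection. Next comes a TALE DNA-binding module: an N-terminal domain carrying the Q231R, W232G and S233A substitutions (the "alphaN" variant), the TL1 repeat array assembled by Golden Gate cloning between retained BsmBI sites, and the TALE C-terminal domain. The feature table identifies the flanking TALE regions as AvrBs3 homologues, but leaves the repeat array and the deaminase segment unannotated. The TALE is fused to the C-terminal half of the DddA double-stranded DNA cytidine deaminase, split at position 1397 and bearing T1413I from the evolved DddA6/11 variants. This is followed by a uracil glycosylase inhibitor that protects the deaminated base from excision, and by the ATP5B 3'UTR.

A split DddA half is inactive on its own, so this plasmid is intended for co-delivery with a complementary right-arm construct carrying the N-terminal DddA half. Binding of both arms at adjacent sites reconstitutes deaminase activity and produces C-to-T edits in mitochondrial DNA.
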