Addgene plasmid #222001: TL1 alphaDdCBE 2 (left, DddA11-C)
Purpose: Expresses mitochondrial cytosine base editor arm in mammalian cells
Depositing lab: Stephen Ekker. Depositing organization: Mayo Foundation for Medical Education and Research. Publication: Unconstrained Precision Mitochondrial Genome Editing with alphaDdCBEs. Castillo SR, Simone BW, Clark KJ, Devaux P, Ekker SC. Hum Gene Ther. 2024 Sep 24. doi: 10.1089/hum.2024.073. PubMed 39212664.
Backbone
  Vector backbone: pCMV
  Backbone size w/o insert (bp): 4717
  Vector type: Mammalian Expression, CRISPR
  Selectable markers: Blasticidin
Growth in bacteria
  Bacterial resistance: Ampicillin, 100 μg/mL
  Growth temperature: 30°C
  Growth strain: NEB Stable
  Copy number: High Copy
Gene/Insert
  Gene/Insert name: COX8A MTS-3xFLAG-TALE NT-alphaN-TL1 TALE repeats (alpha-2 left)-TALE CTD-DddA6/11 1397C-UGI-ATP5B 3'UTR
  Species: Synthetic
  Insert size (bp): 2695
  Mutation: TALE: Q231R, W232G, S233A | DddA: T1413I
  Promoter: CMV
  Tag / fusion protein: 3xFLAG (N terminal on backbone)
  Cloning method: Golden Gate
  Sequencing primers: 5′ T7; 3′ ACACCCGCCGCGCTTAATGC
Terms and licenses: Academic/Nonprofit Terms; Industry Terms: Not Available to Industry
Depositor comments: 5' Cloning Site: BsmBI (Not Destroyed), 3' Cloning Site: BsmBI (Not Destroyed). Please visit https://www.biorxiv.org/content/10.1101/2024.05.13.593977v1 for bioRxiv preprint.
How to cite: TL1 alphaDdCBE 2 (left, DddA11-C) was a gift from Stephen Ekker (Addgene plasmid # 222001 ; http://n2t.net/addgene:222001 ; RRID:Addgene_222001)
