>Addgene plasmid #222001 | TL1 alphaDdCBE 2 (left, DddA11-C) | depositor partial sequence | sequence record 434709 | Partial
ATGGCCTCCGTTCTGACCCCGCTGCTGCTGCGTGGCCTGACCGGCTCCGCTCGTCGTCTGCCAGTTCCGC
GTGCGAAAATCCATTCCCTGGACTACAAAGACCATGACGGTGATTATAAAGATCATGACATCGATTACAA
GGATGACGATGACAAGATGGACATCGCGGATCTGCGTACCCTGGGTTACAGCCAGCAGCAGCAGGAGAAG
ATCAAGCCAAAGGTGCGCAGCACCGTGGCCCAGCACCATGAAGCTCTGGTGGGTCACGGCTTCACCCACG
CGCACATCGTGGCTCTGAGCCAGCACCCAGCCGCGCTGGGTACCGTGGCCGTGAAATATCAGGACATGAT
TGCTGCCCTGCCAGAGGCTACCCATGAAGCGATTGTGGGTGTGGGCAAGAGAGGAGCCGGTGCTCGTGCG
CTGGAGGCCCTGCTGACCGTGGCCGGTGAACTGCGTGGCCCGCCGCTGCAGCTGGATACCGGCCAGCTGC
TGAAAATCGCGAAACGTGGCGGTGTGACCGCTGTGGAAGCTGTGCATGCCTGGCGTAATGCTCTGACCGG
TGCCCCCCTGAACCTGACCCCGGACCAAGTGGTGGCTATCGCCAGCAACAATGGCGGCAAGCAAGCGCTC
GAAACGGTGCAGCGGCTGTTGCCGGTGCTGTGCCAGGACCATGGCCTGACCCCGGACCAAGTGGTGGCTA
TCGCCAGCAACAATGGCGGCAAGCAAGCGCTCGAAACGGTGCAGCGGCTGTTGCCGGTGCTGTGCCAGGA
CCATGGCCTGACCCCGGACCAAGTGGTGGCTATCGCCAGCAACAATGGCGGCAAGCAAGCGCTCGAAACG
GTGCAGCGGCTGTTGCCGGTGCTGTGCCAGGACCATGGCCTGACCCCGGACCAAGTGGTGGCTATCGCCA
GCAACGGTGGCGGCAAGCAAGCGCTCGAAACGGTGCAGCGGCTGTTGCCGGTGCTGTGCCAGGACCATGG
CCTGACCCCGGACCAAGTGGTGGCTATCGCCAGCAACGGTGGCGGCAAGCAAGCGCTCGAAACGGTGCAG
CGGCTGTTGCCGGTGCTGTGCCAGGACCATGGCCTGACCCCGGACCAAGTGGTGGCTATCGCCAGCAACG
GTGGCGGCAAGCAAGCGCTCGAAACGGTGCAGCGGCTGTTGCCGGTGCTGTGCCAGGACCATGGCCTGAC
CCCGGACCAAGTGGTGGCTATCGCCAGCAACAATGGCGGCAAGCAAGCGCTCGAAACGGTGCAGCGGCTG
TTGCCGGTGCTGTGCCAGGACCATGGCCTCACACCCGATCAGGTCGTGGCTATCGCCAGCAACGGTGGCG
GCAAGCAAGCGCTCGAAACGGTGCAGCGGCTGTTGCCGGTGCTGTGCCAGGACCATGGCCTGACCCCGGA
CCAAGTGGTGGCTATCGCCAGCAACGGTGGCGGCAAGCAAGCGCTCGAAACGGTGCAGCGGCTGTTGCCG
GTGCTGTGCCAGGACCATGGCCTGACCCCGGACCAAGTGGTGGCTATCGCCAGCAACATTGGCGGCAAGC
AAGCGCTCGAAACGGTGCAGCGGCTGTTGCCGGTGCTGTGCCAGGACCATGGCCTGACCCCGGACCAAGT
GGTGGCTATCGCCAGCAACATTGGCGGCAAGCAAGCGCTCGAAACGGTGCAGCGGCTGTTGCCGGTGCTG
TGCCAGGACCATGGCCTGACCCCGGACCAAGTGGTGGCTATCGCCAGCAACAATGGCGGCAAGCAAGCGC
TCGAAACGGTGCAGCGGCTGTTGCCGGTGCTGTGCCAGGACCATGGCCTGACCCCGGACCAAGTGGTGGC
TATCGCCAGCAACATTGGCGGCAAGCAAGCGCTCGAAACGGTGCAGCGGCTGTTGCCGGTGCTGTGCCAG
GACCATGGCCTGACCCCGGACCAAGTGGTGGCTATCGCCAGCAACGGTGGCGGCAAGCAAGCGCTCGAAA
CGGTGCAGCGGCTGTTGCCGGTGCTGTGCCAGGACCATGGCCTGACCCCGGACCAAGTGGTGGCTATCGC
CAGCAACAATGGCGGCAAGCAAGCGCTCGAAAGCATTGTGGCCCAGCTGAGCCGGCCTGATCCGGCGTTG
GCCGCGTTGACCAACGATCACCTGGTGGCCCTGGCCTGCCTGGGCGGTCGTCCGGCCCTGGATGCGGTGA
AGAAAGGCCTGGGTGGATCCGCCATTCCAGTGAAGCGCGGCGCTACCGGTGAAACCAAAGTGTTTATCGG
TAACAGCAACAGCCCGAAGAGCCCGACCAAAGGCGGTTGCTCTGGCGGCTCAACTAATCTGAGCGACATC
ATTGAGAAGGAGACTGGGAAACAGCTGGTCATTCAGGAGTCCATCCTGATGCTGCCTGAGGAGGTGGAGG
AAGTGATCGGCAACAAGCCAGAGTCTGACATCCTGGTGCACACCGCCTACGACGAGTCCACAGATGAGAA
TGTGATGCTGCTGACCTCTGACGCCCCCGAGTATAAGCCTTGGGCCCTGGTCATCCAGGATTCTAACGGC
GAGAATAAGATCAAGATGCTGTGATAAGGGGTCTTTGTCCTCTGTACTGTCTCTCTCCTTGCCCCTAACC
CAAAAAGCTTCATTTTTCTGTGTAGGCTGCACAAGAGCCTTGATTGAAGATATATTCTTTCTGAACAGTA
TTTAAGGTTTCCAATAAAATGTACACCCCTCAGAA
